Addgene plasmid #52549: pBT340_pattB-pCA-GFP-pA-FRT5-pPGK-Flpo-pA
Purpose: transgenic construct for expression of GFP and Flpo
Depositing lab: Liqun Luo. Depositing organization: Stanford University. Publication: Site-specific integrase-mediated transgenesis in mice via pronuclear injection. Tasic B, Hippenmeyer S, Wang C, Gamboa M, Zong H, Chen-Tsai Y, Luo L. Proc Natl Acad Sci U S A. 2011 May 10;108(19):7902-7. doi: 10.1073/pnas.1019507108. Epub 2011 Apr 4. PubMed 21464299.
Backbone
  Vector backbone: pBluescript
  Backbone manufacturer: Stratagene
  Vector type: Mammalian Expression
Growth in bacteria
  Bacterial resistance: Ampicillin, 100 μg/mL
  Growth temperature: 37°C
  Growth strain: DH5alpha
  Copy number: High Copy
Gene/Insert 1
  Gene/Insert name: PhiC31o attB (full length)
Gene/Insert 2
  Gene/Insert name: GFP
Gene/Insert 3
  Gene/Insert name: Flpo recombinase
Resource information
  A portion of this plasmid was derived from a plasmid made by: Full length attB from Michele Calos; Flpo from Phil Soriano
Terms and licenses: Academic/Nonprofit Terms; Industry Terms: Not Available to Industry
How to cite: pBT340_pattB-pCA-GFP-pA-FRT5-pPGK-Flpo-pA was a gift from Liqun Luo (Addgene plasmid # 52549 ; http://n2t.net/addgene:52549 ; RRID:Addgene_52549)
