[The description below was written by a language model from this plasmid's Addgene catalogue record and pLannotate feature annotations shown in this document.]
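Description:
pBT340_pattB-pCA-GFP-pA-FRT5-pPGK-Flpo-pA is an 8,045 bp mammalian expression and transgenesis plasmid built on the pBluescript backbone. It is propagated in E. coli through a high-copy ColE1/pUC-type origin with ampicillin selection (β-lactamase under its own promoter). It retains the usual pBluescript remnants: an f1 origin, T7 and T3 promoters, lacZα and lac regulatory fragments, and pieces of the multiple cloning site flanking the insert.

The payload begins with a full-length attB site for φC31 integrase, which allows the plasmid to recombine into a matching attP docking site placed in a genome. Downstream lie two independent expression units in the same orientation. The first is the pCA (CAG-type) promoter, composed of the CMV enhancer, chicken β-actin promoter and a chimeric β-actin/β-globin intron, driving EGFP and terminated by an SV40 polyadenylation signal; a short SV40 large T fragment annotated there is probably part of that SV40-derived 3′ region. The second is the mouse PGK promoter driving FLPo, a mouse codon-optimized, nuclear-targeted, thermostable Flp recombinase, followed by the bGH poly(A) signal. The construct name places an FRT5 site between the two cassettes, which would fall in the short gap between the SV40 poly(A) and the PGK promoter, but the feature table does not annotate it.

The record describes the plasmid as a transgenic construct for expression of GFP and Flpo, associated with work on site-specific, integrase-mediated transgenesis in mice by pronuclear injection. The FRT5 site together with self-encoded FLPo suggests a design for Flp-mediated removal of sequences after integration, though the record does not state this explicitly.
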