Features (pLannotate 1.2.2; 24 found; start..end, strand, type, name):
     33..461     -  rep_origin     f1 ori (sequence partly withheld): f1 bacteriophage origin of replication; arrow indicates direction of (+) strand synthesis
    466..623     -  CDS            lacZα (fragment): LacZα fragment of β-galactosidase; lacZ fragment
    626..644     +  promoter       T7 promoter: promoter for bacteriophage T7 RNA polymerase
    653..680     -  misc_feature   MCS (fragment): pBluescript multiple cloning site
    695..764     +  protein_bind   attB: attB site for the φC31 integrase (Groth et al., 2000) phage φC31 integrase
    953..973     -  misc_feature   MCS (fragment): pBluescript multiple cloning site
   1070..1373    +  enhancer       CMV enhancer: human cytomegalovirus immediate early enhancer
   1375..1652    +  promoter       chicken β-actin promoter: No description available
   1654..2671    +  intron         chimeric intron: chimera between introns from chicken β-actin and rabbit β-globin
   2755..3474    +  CDS            EGFP: the original enhanced GFP (Yang et al., 1996) mammalian codon-optimized
   3489..3573    +  CDS            large T antigen (fragment): large T antigen from SV40 (simian virus 40)
   3596..3717    +  polyA_signal   SV40 poly(A) signal: SV40 polyadenylation signal
   3779..4278    +  promoter       PGK promoter: mouse phosphoglycerate kinase 1 promoter
   4294..5565    +  CDS            FLPo: nuclear-targeted site-specific recombinase FLPo is a mouse codon-optimized fusion between the SV40 nuclear localization signal and a thermostable version of the Saccharomyces cerevisiae site-specific recombinase FLP. Recombination occurs at FRT sequences.
   5599..5823    +  polyA_signal   bGH poly(A) signal: bovine growth hormone polyadenylation signal
   5824..5847    -  misc_feature   MCS (fragment): pBluescript multiple cloning site
   5860..5878    -  promoter       T3 promoter: promoter for bacteriophage T3 RNA polymerase
   5923..5939    -  protein_bind   lac operator: The lac repressor binds to the lac operator to inhibit transcription in E. coli. This inhibition can be relieved by adding lactose or isopropyl-β-D-thiogalactopyranoside (IPTG). lac repressor encoded by lacI
   5947..5977    -  promoter       lac promoter: promoter for the E. coli lac operon
   5992..6013    -  protein_bind   CAP binding site: CAP binding activates transcription in the presence of cAMP. E. coli catabolite activator protein
   6026..6118    -  CDS            lacI (fragment): lac repressor; lacI; The lac repressor binds to the lac operator to inhibit transcription in E. coli. This inhibition can be relieved by adding lactose or isopropyl-β-D-thiogalactopyranoside (IPTG).
   6301..6889    -  rep_origin     ori: high-copy-number ColE1/pMB1/pBR322/pUC origin of replication
   7060..7920    -  CDS            AmpR: β-lactamase; bla; confers resistance to ampicillin, carbenicillin, and related antibiotics
   7921..8025    -  promoter       AmpR promoter: bla
>Addgene plasmid #52549 | pBT340_pattB-pCA-GFP-pA-FRT5-pPGK-Flpo-pA | depositor full sequence | sequence record 82383 | pBT340_pattB-pCA-GFP-pA-FRT5-pPGK-Flpo-pA sequence 8045 bps
CACCTAAATTGTAAGCGTTAATATTTTGTTAAAATTCGCGTTAAATTTTTGTTAAATCAGCTCATTTTTT
AACCAATAGGCCGAAATCGGCAAAATCCCTTATAAATCAAAAGAATAGACCGAGATAGGGT
[37 nt withheld, positions 132-168]
AAAGAACGTGGACTCCAACGTCAAAGG
[49 nt withheld, positions 196-244]
T
[91 nt withheld, positions 246-336]
G
[124 nt withheld, positions 338-461]
CCCATTCGCCATTCAGGCTGCGCAACTGTTGGGAAGGGCGATCGGTGCGGGCCTCTTCGCTATTACGCCA
GCTGGCGAAAGGGGGATGTGCTGCAAGGCGATTAAGTTGGGTAACGCCAGGGTTTTCCCAGTCACGACGT
TGTAAAACGACGGCCAGTGAATTGTAATACGACTCACTATAGGGCGAATTGGGTACCGGGCCCCCCCTCG
AGGTCGACGATGTAGGTCACGGTCTCGAAGCCGCGGTGCGGGTGCCAGGGCGTGCCCTTGGGCTCCCCGG
GCGCGTACTCCACCTCACCCATCTGGTCCATCATGATGAACGGGTCGAGGTGGCGGTAGTTGATCCCGGC
GAACGCGCGGCGCACCGGGAAGCCCTCGCCCTCGAAACCGCTGGGCGCGGTGGTCACGGTGAGCACGGGA
CGTGCGACGGCGTCGGCGGGTGCGGATACGCGGGGCAGCGTCAGCGGGTTCTCGACGGTCACGGCGGGCA
TGTCGACGGTATCGATAAGCTTCCCTTAATTAACCGTTTAAACAATTCTGCAGGAATCTAGTTATTAATA
GTAATCAATTACGGGGTCATTAGTTCATAGCCCATATATGGAGTTCCGCGTTACATAACTTACGGTAAAT
GGCCCGCCTGGCTGACCGCCCAACGACCCCCGCCCATTGACGTCAATAATGACGTATGTTCCCATAGTAA
CGCCAATAGGGACTTTCCATTGACGTCAATGGGTGGAGTATTTACGGTAAACTGCCCACTTGGCAGTACA
TCAAGTGTATCATATGCCAAGTACGCCCCCTATTGACGTCAATGACGGTAAATGGCCCGCCTGGCATTAT
GCCCAGTACATGACCTTATGGGACTTTCCTACTTGGCAGTACATCTACGTATTAGTCATCGCTATTACCA
TGGTCGAGGTGAGCCCCACGTTCTGCTTCACTCTCCCCATCTCCCCCCCCTCCCCACCCCCAATTTTGTA
TTTATTTATTTTTTAATTATTTTGTGCAGCGATGGGGGCGGGGGGGGGGGGGGGGCGCGCGCCAGGCGGG
GCGGGGCGGGGCGAGGGGCGGGGCGGGGCGAGGCGGAGAGGTGCGGCGGCAGCCAATCAGAGCGGCGCGC
TCCGAAAGTTTCCTTTTATGGCGAGGCGGCGGCGGCGGCGGCCCTATAAAAAGCGAAGCGCGCGGCGGGC
GGGGAGTCGCTGCGACGCTGCCTTCGCCCCGTGCCCCGCTCCGCCGCCGCCTCGCGCCGCCCGCCCCGGC
TCTGACTGACCGCGTTACTCCCACAGGTGAGCGGGCGGGACGGCCCTTCTCCTCCGGGCTGTAATTAGCG
CTTGGTTTAATGACGGCTTGTTTCTTTTCTGTGGCTGCGTGAAAGCCTTGAGGGGCTCCGGGAGGGCCCT
TTGTGCGGGGGGAGCGGCTCGGGGGGTGCGTGCGTGTGTGTGTGCGTGGGGAGCGCCGCGTGCGGCTCCG
CGCTGCCCGGCGGCTGTGAGCGCTGCGGGCGCGGCGCGGGGCTTTGTGCGCTCCGCAGTGTGCGCGAGGG
GAGCGCGGCCGGGGGCGGTGCCCCGCGGTGCGGGGGGGGCTGCGAGGGGAACAAAGGCTGCGTGCGGGGT
GTGTGCGTGGGGGGGTGAGCAGGGGGTGTGGGCGCGTCGGTCGGGCTGCAACCCCCCCTGCACCCCCCTC
CCCGAGTTGCTGAGCACGGCCCGGCTTCGGGTGCGGGGCTCCGTACGGGGCGTGGCGCGGGGCTCGCCGT
GCCGGGCGGGGGGTGGCGGCAGGTGGGGGTGCCGGGCGGGGCGGGGCCGCCTCGGGCCGGGGAGGGCTCG
GGGGAGGGGCGCGGCGGCCCCCGGAGCGCCGGCGGCTGTCGAGGCGCGGCGAGCCGCAGCCATTGCCTTT
TATGGTAATCGTGCGAGAGGGCGCAGGGACTTCCTTTGTCCCAAATCTGTGCGGAGCCGAAATCTGGGAG
GCGCCGCCGCACCCCCTCTAGCGGGCGCGGGGCGAAGCGGTGCGGCGCCGGCAGGAAGGAAATGGGCGGG
GAGGGCCTTCGTGCGTCGCCGCGCCGCCGTCCCCTTCTCCCTCTCCAGCCTCGGGGCTGTCCGCGGGGGG
ACGGCTGCCTTCGGGGGGGACGGGGCAGGGCGGGGTTCGGCTTCTGGCGTGTGACCGGCGGCTCTAGAGC
CTCTGCTAACCATGTTCATGCCTTCTTCTTTTTCCTACAGCTCCTGGGCAACGTGCTGGTTATTGTGCTG
TCTCATCATTTTGGCAAAGAATTGATTTGATACCGCGGGCCCGGGCCGCCACCATGGTGAGCAAGGGCGA
GGAGCTGTTCACCGGGGTGGTGCCCATCCTGGTCGAGCTGGACGGCGACGTAAACGGCCACAAGTTCAGC
GTGTCCGGCGAGGGCGAGGGCGATGCCACCTACGGCAAGCTGACCCTGAAGTTCATCTGCACCACCGGCA
AGCTGCCCGTGCCCTGGCCCACCCTCGTGACCACCCTGACCTACGGCGTGCAGTGCTTCAGCCGCTACCC
CGACCACATGAAGCAGCACGACTTCTTCAAGTCCGCCATGCCCGAAGGCTACGTCCAGGAGCGCACCATC
TTCTTCAAGGACGACGGCAACTACAAGACCCGCGCCGAGGTGAAGTTCGAGGGCGACACCCTGGTGAACC
GCATCGAGCTGAAGGGCATCGACTTCAAGGAGGACGGCAACATCCTGGGGCACAAGCTGGAGTACAACTA
CAACAGCCACAACGTCTATATCATGGCCGACAAGCAGAAGAACGGCATCAAGGCGAACTTCAAGATCCGC
CACAACATCGAGGACGGCGGCGTGCAGCTCGCCGACCACTACCAGCAGAACACCCCCATCGGCGACGGCC
CCGTGCTGCTGCCCGACAACCACTACCTGAGCACCCAGTCCGCCCTGAGCAAAGACCCCAACGAGAAGCG
CGATCACATGGTCCTGCTGGAGTTCGTGACCGCCGCCGGGATCACTCTCGGCATGGACGAGCTTTACAAG
TAAGAATTCTAGATAACTGATCATAATCAGCCATACCACATTTGTAGAGGTTTTACTTGCTTTAAAAAAC
CTCCCACACCTCCCCCTGAACCTGAAACATAAAATGAATGCAATTGTTGTTGTTAACTTGTTTATTGCAG
CTTATAATGGTTACAAATAAAGCAATAGCATCACAAATTTCACAAATAAAGCATTTTTTTCACTGCATTC
TAGTTGTGGTTTGTCCAAACTCATCAATGTATCTTATTTAAATTGGGCGCGCCGAAGTTCCTATTCTTCA
AAAGGTATAGGAACTTCGAATTCTACCGGGTAGGGGAGGCGCTTTTCCCAAGGCAGTCTGGAGCATGCGC
TTTAGCAGCCCCGCTGGGCACTTGGCGCTACACAAGTGGCCTCTGGCCTCGCACACATTCCACATCCACC
GGTAGGCGCCAACCGGCTCCGTTCTTTGGTGGCCCCTTCGCGCCACCTTCTACTCCTCCCCTAGTCAGGA
AGTTCCCCCCCGCCCCGCAGCTCGCGTCGTGCAGGACGTGACAAATGGAAGTAGCACGTCTCACTAGTCT
CGTGCAGATGGACAGCACCGCTGAGCAATGGAAGCGGGTAGGCCTTTGGGGCAGCGGCCAATAGCAGCTT
TGCTCCTTCGCTTTCTGGGCTCAGAGGCTGGGAAGGGGTGGGTCCGGGGGCGGGCTCAGGGGCGGGCTCA
GGGGCGGGGCGGGCGCCCGAAGGTCCTCCGGAGGCCCGGCATTCTGCACGCTTCAAAAGCGCACGTCTGC
CGCGCTGTTCTCCTCTTCCTCATCTCCGGGCCTTTCGACCATCGCCGCCACCATGAGCCAGTTCGACATC
CTGTGCAAGACCCCCCCCAAGGTGCTGGTGCGGCAGTTCGTGGAGAGATTCGAGAGGCCCAGCGGCGAGA
AGATCGCCAGCTGTGCCGCCGAGCTGACCTACCTGTGCTGGATGATCACCCACAACGGCACCGCCATCAA
GAGGGCCACCTTCATGAGCTACAACACCATCATCAGCAACAGCCTGAGCTTCGACATCGTGAACAAGAGC
CTGCAGTTCAAGTACAAGACCCAGAAGGCCACCATCCTGGAGGCCAGCCTGAAGAAGCTGATCCCCGCCT
GGGAGTTCACCATCATCCCTTACAACGGCCAGAAGCACCAGAGCGACATCACCGACATCGTGTCCAGCCT
GCAGCTGCAGTTCGAGAGCAGCGAGGAGGCCGACAAGGGCAACAGCCACAGCAAGAAGATGCTGAAGGCC
CTGCTGTCCGAGGGCGAGAGCATCTGGGAGATCACCGAGAAGATCCTGAACAGCTTCGAGTACACCAGCA
GGTTCACCAAGACCAAGACCCTGTACCAGTTCCTGTTCCTGGCCACATTCATCAACTGCGGCAGGTTCAG
CGACATCAAGAACGTGGACCCCAAGAGCTTCAAGCTGGTGCAGAACAAGTACCTGGGCGTGATCATTCAG
TGCCTGGTGACCGAGACCAAGACAAGCGTGTCCAGGCACATCTACTTTTTCAGCGCCAGAGGCAGGATCG
ACCCCCTGGTGTACCTGGACGAGTTCCTGAGGAACAGCGAGCCCGTGCTGAAGAGAGTGAACAGGACCGG
CAACAGCAGCAGCAACAAGCAGGAGTACCAGCTGCTGAAGGACAACCTGGTGCGCAGCTACAACAAGGCC
CTGAAGAAGAACGCCCCCTACCCCATCTTCGCTATCAAGAACGGCCCTAAGAGCCACATCGGCAGGCACC
TGATGACCAGCTTTCTGAGCATGAAGGGCCTGACCGAGCTGACAAACGTGGTGGGCAACTGGAGCGACAA
GAGGGCCTCCGCCGTGGCCAGGACCACCTACACCCACCAGATCACCGCCATCCCCGACCACTACTTCGCC
CTGGTGTCCAGGTACTACGCCTACGACCCCATCAGCAAGGAGATGATCGCCCTGAAGGACGAGACCAACC
CCATCGAGGAGTGGCAGCACATCGAGCAGCTGAAGGGCAGCGCCGAGGGCAGCATCAGATACCCCGCCTG
GAACGGCATCATCAGCCAGGAGGTGCTGGACTACCTGAGCAGCTACATCAACAGGCGGATCTGATGAGAT
GATCTAGAGCTCGCTGATCAGCCTCGACTGTGCCTTCTAGTTGCCAGCCATCTGTTGTTTGCCCCTCCCC
CGTGCCTTCCTTGACCCTGGAAGGTGCCACTCCCACTGTCCTTTCCTAATAAAATGAGGAAATTGCATCG
CATTGTCTGAGTAGGTGTCATTCTATTCTGGGGGGTGGGGTGGGGCAGGACAGCAAGGGGGAGGATTGGG
AAGACAATAGCAGGCATGCTGGGGATGCGGTGGGCTCTATGGGCGGCCGCCACCGCGGTGGAGCTCCAGC
TTTTGTTCCCTTTAGTGAGGGTTAATTTCGAGCTTGGCGTAATCATGGTCATAGCTGTTTCCTGTGTGAA
ATTGTTATCCGCTCACAATTCCACACAACATACGAGCCGGAAGCATAAAGTGTAAAGCCTGGGGTGCCTA
ATGAGTGAGCTAACTCACATTAATTGCGTTGCGCTCACTGCCCGCTTTCCAGTCGGGAAACCTGTCGTGC
CAGCTGCATTAATGAATCGGCCAACGCGCGGGGAGAGGCGGTTTGCGTATTGGGCGCTCTTCCGCTTCCT
CGCTCACTGACTCGCTGCGCTCGGTCGTTCGGCTGCGGCGAGCGGTATCAGCTCACTCAAAGGCGGTAAT
ACGGTTATCCACAGAATCAGGGGATAACGCAGGAAAGAACATGTGAGCAAAAGGCCAGCAAAAGGCCAGG
AACCGTAAAAAGGCCGCGTTGCTGGCGTTTTTCCATAGGCTCCGCCCCCCTGACGAGCATCACAAAAATC
GACGCTCAAGTCAGAGGTGGCGAAACCCGACAGGACTATAAAGATACCAGGCGTTTCCCCCTGGAAGCTC
CCTCGTGCGCTCTCCTGTTCCGACCCTGCCGCTTACCGGATACCTGTCCGCCTTTCTCCCTTCGGGAAGC
GTGGCGCTTTCTCATAGCTCACGCTGTAGGTATCTCAGTTCGGTGTAGGTCGTTCGCTCCAAGCTGGGCT
GTGTGCACGAACCCCCCGTTCAGCCCGACCGCTGCGCCTTATCCGGTAACTATCGTCTTGAGTCCAACCC
GGTAAGACACGACTTATCGCCACTGGCAGCAGCCACTGGTAACAGGATTAGCAGAGCGAGGTATGTAGGC
GGTGCTACAGAGTTCTTGAAGTGGTGGCCTAACTACGGCTACACTAGAAGGACAGTATTTGGTATCTGCG
CTCTGCTGAAGCCAGTTACCTTCGGAAAAAGAGTTGGTAGCTCTTGATCCGGCAAACAAACCACCGCTGG
TAGCGGTGGTTTTTTTGTTTGCAAGCAGCAGATTACGCGCAGAAAAAAAGGATCTCAAGAAGATCCTTTG
ATCTTTTCTACGGGGTCTGACGCTCAGTGGAACGAAAACTCACGTTAAGGGATTTTGGTCATGAGATTAT
CAAAAAGGATCTTCACCTAGATCCTTTTAAATTAAAAATGAAGTTTTAAATCAATCTAAAGTATATATGA
GTAAACTTGGTCTGACAGTTACCAATGCTTAATCAGTGAGGCACCTATCTCAGCGATCTGTCTATTTCGT
TCATCCATAGTTGCCTGACTCCCCGTCGTGTAGATAACTACGATACGGGAGGGCTTACCATCTGGCCCCA
GTGCTGCAATGATACCGCGAGACCCACGCTCACCGGCTCCAGATTTATCAGCAATAAACCAGCCAGCCGG
AAGGGCCGAGCGCAGAAGTGGTCCTGCAACTTTATCCGCCTCCATCCAGTCTATTAATTGTTGCCGGGAA
GCTAGAGTAAGTAGTTCGCCAGTTAATAGTTTGCGCAACGTTGTTGCCATTGCTACAGGCATCGTGGTGT
CACGCTCGTCGTTTGGTATGGCTTCATTCAGCTCCGGTTCCCAACGATCAAGGCGAGTTACATGATCCCC
CATGTTGTGCAAAAAAGCGGTTAGCTCCTTCGGTCCTCCGATCGTTGTCAGAAGTAAGTTGGCCGCAGTG
TTATCACTCATGGTTATGGCAGCACTGCATAATTCTCTTACTGTCATGCCATCCGTAAGATGCTTTTCTG
TGACTGGTGAGTACTCAACCAAGTCATTCTGAGAATAGTGTATGCGGCGACCGAGTTGCTCTTGCCCGGC
GTCAATACGGGATAATACCGCGCCACATAGCAGAACTTTAAAAGTGCTCATCATTGGAAAACGTTCTTCG
GGGCGAAAACTCTCAAGGATCTTACCGCTGTTGAGATCCAGTTCGATGTAACCCACTCGTGCACCCAACT
GATCTTCAGCATCTTTTACTTTCACCAGCGTTTCTGGGTGAGCAAAAACAGGAAGGCAAAATGCCGCAAA
AAAGGGAATAAGGGCGACACGGAAATGTTGAATACTCATACTCTTCCTTTTTCAATATTATTGAAGCATT
TATCAGGGTTATTGTCTCATGAGCGGATACATATTTGAATGTATTTAGAAAAATAAACAAATAGGGGTTC
CGCGCACATTTCCCCGAAAAGTGC
