>Addgene plasmid #52549 | pBT340_pattB-pCA-GFP-pA-FRT5-pPGK-Flpo-pA | addgene partial sequence | sequence record 89615 | M13pUC-Fwd 5'-CCCAGTCACGACGTTGTAAAACG-3'
GACTCACTATAGGGCGAATTGGGTACCGGGCCCCCCCTCGAGGTCGACGATGTAGGTCACGGTCTCGAAG
CCGCGGTGCGGGTGCCAGGGCGTGCCCTTGGGCTCCCCGGGCGCGTACTCCACCTCACCCATCTGGTCCA
TCATGATGAACGGGTCGAGGTGGCGGTAGTTGATCCCGGCGAACGCGCGGCGCACCGGGAAGCCCTCGCC
CTCGAAACCGCTGGGCGCGGTGGTCACGGTGAGCACGGGACGTGCGACGGCGTCGGCGGGTGCGGATACG
CGGGGCAGCGTCAGCGGGTTCTCGACGGTCACGGCGGGCATGTCGACGGTATCGATAAGCTTCCCTTAAT
TAACCGTTTAAACAATTCTGCAGGAATCTAGTTATTAATAGTAATCAATTACGGGGTCATTAGTTCATAG
CCCATATATGGAGTTCCGCGTTACATAACTTACGGTAAATGGCCCGCCTGGCTGACCGCCCAACGACCCC
CGCCCATTGACGTCAATAATGACGTATGTTCCCATAGTAACGCCAATAGGGACTTTCCATTGACGTCAAT
GGGTGGAGTATTTACGGTAAACTGCCCACTTGGCAGTACATCAAGTGTATCATATGCCAAGTACGCCCCC
TATTGACGTCAATGACGGTAAATGGCCCGCCTGGCATTATGCCCAGTACATGACCTTATGGGACTTTCCT
ACTTGGCAGTACATCTACGTATTAGTCATCGCTATTACCATGGTCGAGGTGAGCCCCACGTTCTGCTTCA
CTCTCCCCATCTCCCCCCCCTCCCCACCCCCAATTTTGTATTTATTTATTTTTTAATTATTTTGTGCAGC
GATGG
