>Addgene plasmid #52549 | pBT340_pattB-pCA-GFP-pA-FRT5-pPGK-Flpo-pA | addgene partial sequence | sequence record 90043 | mPGK-F 5'-cattctgcacgcttcaaaag-3'
GGGCCTTTCGACCATCGCCGCCACCATGAGCCAGTTCGACATCCTGTGCAAGACCCCCCCCAAGGTGCTG
GTGCGGCAGTTCGTGGAGAGATTCGAGAGGCCCAGCGGCGAGAAGATCGCCAGCTGTGCCGCCGAGCTGA
CCTACCTGTGCTGGATGATCACCCACAACGGCACCGCCATCAAGAGGGCCACCTTCATGAGCTACAACAC
CATCATCAGCAACAGCCTGAGCTTCGACATCGTGAACAAGAGCCTGCAGTTCAAGTACAAGACCCAGAAG
GCCACCATCCTGGAGGCCAGCCTGAAGAAGCTGATCCCCGCCTGGGAGTTCACCATCATCCCTTACAACG
GCCAGAAGCACCAGAGCGACATCACCGACATCGTGTCCAGCCTGCAGCTGCAGTTCGAGAGCAGCGAGGA
GGCCGACAAGGGCAACAGCCACAGCAAGAAGATGCTGAAGGCCCTGCTGTCCGAGGGCGAGAGCATCTGG
GAGATCACCGAGAAGATCCTGAACAGCTTCGAGTACACCAGCAGGTTCACCAAGACCAAGACCCTGTACC
AGTTCCTGTTCCTGGCCACATTCATCAACTGCGGCAGGTTCAGCGACATCAAGAACGTGGACCCCAAGAG
CTTCAAGCTGGTGCAGAACAAGTACCTGGGCGTGATCATTCAGTGCCTGGTGACCGAGACCAAGACAAGC
GTGTCCAGGCACATCTACTTTTTCAGCGCCAGAGGCAGGATCGACCCCCTGGTGTACCTGGACGAGT
