>Addgene plasmid #52549 | pBT340_pattB-pCA-GFP-pA-FRT5-pPGK-Flpo-pA | addgene partial sequence | sequence record 90058 | fBac-2 5'-gggaggttttttaaagcaagtaaa-3'
TATGATCAGTTATCTAGAATTCTTACTTGTAAAGCTCGTCCATGCCGAGAGTGATCCCGGCGGCGGTCAC
GAACTCCAGCAGGACCATGTGATCGCGCTTCTCGTTGGGGTCTTTGCTCAGGGCGGACTGGGTGCTCAGG
TAGTGGTTGTCGGGCAGCAGCACGGGGCCGTCGCCGATGGGGGTGTTCTGCTGGTAGTGGTCGGCGAGCT
GCACGCCGCCGTCCTCGATGTTGTGGCGGATCTTGAAGTTCGCCTTGATGCCGTTCTTCTGCTTGTCGGC
CATGATATAGACGTTGTGGCTGTTGTAGTTGTACTCCAGCTTGTGCCCCAGGATGTTGCCGTCCTCCTTG
AAGTCGATGCCCTTCAGCTCGATGCGGTTCACCAGGGTGTCGCCCTCGAACTTCACCTCGGCGCGGGTCT
TGTAGTTGCCGTCGTCCTTGAAGAAGATGGTGCGCTCCTGGACGTAGCCTTCGGGCATGGCGGACTTGAA
GAAGTCGTGCTGCTTCATGTGGTCGGGGTAGCGGCTGAAGCACTGCACGCCGTAGGTCAGGGTGGTCACG
AGGGTGGGCCAGGGCACGGGCAGCTTGCCGGTGGTGCAGATGAACTTCAGGGTCAGCTTGCCGTAGGTGG
CATCGCCCTCGCCCTCGCCGGACACGCTGAACTTGTGGCCGTTTACGTCGCCGTCCAGCTCGACCAGGAT
GGGCACCACCCCGGTGAACAGCTCCTCGCCCTTGCTCACCATGGTGGCGGCCCGGGCCCGCGGTATCAAA
