>Addgene plasmid #52549 | pBT340_pattB-pCA-GFP-pA-FRT5-pPGK-Flpo-pA | addgene partial sequence | sequence record 90059 | M13pUC-Rev 5'-AGCGGATAACAATTTCACACAGG-3'
CCCTCACTAAAGGGAACAAAAGCTGGAGCTCCACCGCGGTGGCGGCCGCCCATAGAGCCCACCGCATCCC
CAGCATGCCTGCTATTGTCTTCCCAATCCTCCCCCTTGCTGTCCTGCCCCACCCCACCCCCCAGAATAGA
ATGACACCTACTCAGACAATGCGATGCAATTTCCTCATTTTATTAGGAAAGGACAGTGGGAGTGGCACCT
TCCAGGGTCAAGGAAGGCACGGGGGAGGGGCAAACAACAGATGGCTGGCAACTAGAAGGCACAGTCGAGG
CTGATCAGCGAGCTCTAGATCATCTCATCAGATCCGCCTGTTGATGTAGCTGCTCAGGTAGTCCAGCACC
TCCTGGCTGATGATGCCGTTCCAGGCGGGGTATCTGATGCTGCCCTCGGCGCTGCCCTTCAGCTGCTCGA
TGTGCTGCCACTCCTCGATGGGGTTGGTCTCGTCCTTCAGGGCGATCATCTCCTTGCTGATGGGGTCGTA
GGCGTAGTACCTGGACACCAGGGCGAAGTAGTGGTCGGGGATGGCGGTGATCTGGTGGGTGTAGGTGGTC
CTGGCCACGGCGGAGGCCCTCTTGTCGCTCCAGTTGCCCACCACGTTTGTCAGCTCGGTCAGGCCCTTCA
TGCTCAGAAAGCTGGTCATCAGGTGCCTGCCGATGTGGCTCTTAGGGCCGTTCTTGATAGCGAAGATGGG
GTAGGGGGCGTTCTTCTTCAGGGCCTTGTTGTAGCTGCGCACCAGGTTGTCCTTCAGCAGCTGGTACTCC
TGCTTGTTGCTGCTGCTGTTGCCGGTCCTGTTCACTCTC
